Addgene plasmid #48649: PM-SP!TA
Purpose: Bacterial SP crRNA expression: targets SP to protospacer A (TACCATCTCAAGCTTGTTGA), p15A/chloramphenicol
Depositing lab: George Church. Depositing organization: Harvard Medical School. Publication: Orthogonal Cas9 proteins for RNA-guided gene regulation and editing. Esvelt KM, Mali P, Braff JL, Moosburner M, Yaung SJ, Church GM. Nat Methods. 2013 Sep 29. doi: 10.1038/nmeth.2681. PubMed 24076762.
Backbone
  Vector backbone: p15A-cat
  Total vector size (bp): 2755
  Vector type: CRISPR
Growth in bacteria
  Bacterial resistance: Chloramphenicol, 25 μg/mL
  Growth temperature: 37°C
  Growth strain: DH5alpha
  Copy number: Unknown
Gene/Insert
  Gene/Insert name: Bacterial SP crRNA to prototspacer A
  Species: Synthetic
  Insert size (bp): 56
  Promoter: J23100 promoter
  Cloning method: Unknown
  Sequencing primers: 5′ p15A-F; 3′ CAT-R
Terms and licenses: Academic/Nonprofit Terms; Industry Terms: Not Available to Industry
How to cite: PM-SP!TA was a gift from George Church (Addgene plasmid # 48649 ; http://n2t.net/addgene:48649 ; RRID:Addgene_48649)
