[The description below was written by a language model from this plasmid's Addgene catalogue record and pLannotate feature annotations shown in this document.]
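Description:
PM-SP!TA is a small (2,755 bp) bacterial CRISPR plasmid built on a p15A-cat backbone for expressing a Streptococcus pyogenes (SP) crRNA in E. coli. It replicates from the medium-copy p15A origin, which is compatible with ColE1-type plasmids, and is selected with chloramphenicol through a cat promoter–driven chloramphenicol acetyltransferase gene. This origin and marker combination allows it to be co-maintained with other plasmids in the same cell, such as ones supplying the Cas9 protein or a target. Neither Cas9 nor a tracrRNA is annotated on this construct.

The payload is a 56 bp synthetic crRNA cassette directing SP Cas9 to a sequence designated protospacer A. The catalogue entry gives the promoter as the constitutive Anderson-series J23100. The automated annotation instead labels a short fragment upstream of the cassette as the closely related J23119, most likely a partial match among these near-identical synthetic promoters. Downstream lies a 36 bp S. pyogenes CRISPR direct repeat, the element that pairs with tracrRNA for processing and Cas9 loading, followed by a tonB terminator fragment. Two copies of an rrnB-derived terminator region (T1 with adjacent 5S rRNA sequence, one copy also carrying T2) flank the resistance gene and insulate the crRNA unit, marker and origin from read-through transcription. The short RSF ori and β-lactamase fragments in the feature table appear to be partial matches or backbone remnants rather than functional elements.

The plasmid comes from work characterising orthogonal Cas9 proteins for RNA-guided gene regulation and editing. There it serves as the targeting component that programs S. pyogenes Cas9 against protospacer A in bacterial assays.
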