Features (pLannotate 1.2.2; 13 found; start..end, strand, type, name):
     30..54      +  promoter       J23119(SpeI) promoter (fragment): bacterial promoter (Registry of Standard Biological Parts BBa J23119) modified to end with an SpeI site
    106..141     +  repeat_region  DR: direct repeat for the Streptococcus pyogenes CRISPR/Cas system
    180..202     +  terminator     tonB terminator (fragment): bidirectional E. coli tonB-P14 transcription terminator
    239..266     -  terminator     rrnB T2 terminator: transcription terminator T2 from the E. coli rrnB gene
    358..444     -  terminator     rrnB T1 terminator: Escherichia coli rrnB; transcription terminator T1 from the E. coli rrnB gene
    446..561     -  ncRNA          5S rRNA: Accession: RF00001 - 5S ribosomal RNA
    665..767     +  promoter       cat promoter: promoter of the E. coli cat gene encoding chloramphenicol acetyltransferase
    768..1427    +  CDS            CmR: chloramphenicol acetyltransferase; cat; confers resistance to chloramphenicol
   1437..1523    -  terminator     rrnB T1 terminator: Escherichia coli rrnB; transcription terminator T1 from the E. coli rrnB gene
   1525..1640    -  ncRNA          5S rRNA: Accession: RF00001 - 5S ribosomal RNA
   1804..1859    -  rep_origin     RSF ori (fragment): Plasmids containing the RSF 1030 origin of replication can be propagated in E. coli cells that contain additional plasmids with compatible origins.
   1947..2492    -  rep_origin     p15A ori: Plasmids containing the medium-copy-number p15A origin of replication can be propagated in E. coli cells that contain a second plasmid with the ColE1 origin.
   2658..2693    -  CDS            bla(M) (fragment): β-lactamase lacking the signal sequence; bla(M); allows cytosolic expression of β-lactamase
>Addgene plasmid #48649 | PM-SP!TA | depositor full sequence | sequence record 71695 | PM-SP!TA sequence 2755 bps
GACAATGAAAACGTTAGTCATGGCGCGCCTTGACGGCTAGCTCAGTCCTAGGTACAGTGCTAGCTTAATG
CTCGCAGAATTCATTTACCATCTCAAGCTTGTTGAGTTTTAGAGCTATGCTGTTTTGAATGGTCCCAAAA
CCCGCCGCTATGGTCCCACGTAGAGCATACGGAAAAAAAAGTCAAAAGCCTCCGACCGGAGGTCGGCCTT
ACTTGCTAGCAGAGTTTGTAGAAACGCAAAAAGGCCATCCGTCAGGATGGCCTTCTGCTTAATTTGATGC
CTGGCAGTTTATGGCGGGCGTCCTGCCCGCCACCCTCCGGGCCGTTGCTTCGCAACGTTCAAATCCGCTC
CCGGCGGATTTGTCCTACTCAGGAGAGCGTTCACCGACAAACAACAGATAAAACGAAAGGCCCAGTCTTT
CGACTGAGCCTTTCGTTTTATTTGATGCCTGGCAGTTCCCTACTCTCGCATGGGGAGACCCCACACTACC
ATCGGCGCTACGGCGTTTCACTTCTGAGTTCGGCATGGGGTCAGGTGGGACCACCGCGCTACTGCCGCCA
GGCAAATTCTGTTTTATCAGACCGCTTCTGCGTTCTGATTTAATCTGTATCAGGCTGAAAATCTTCTCTC
ATCCGCCAAAACAGCCCCGTAGAAAAAGGGACGTTGATCGGCACGTAAGAGGTTCCAACTTTCACCATAA
TGAAATAAGATCACTACCGGGCGTATTTTTTGAGTTATCGAGATTTTCAGGAGCTAAGGAAGCTAAAATG
GAGAAAAAAATCACTGGATATACCACCGTTGATATATCCCAATGGCATCGTAAAGAACATTTTGAGGCAT
TTCAGTCAGTTGCTCAATGTACCTATAACCAGACCGTTCAGCTGGATATTACGGCCTTTTTAAAGACCGT
AAAGAAAAATAAGCACAAGTTTTATCCGGCCTTTATTCACATTCTTGCCCGCCTGATGAATGCTCATCCG
GAATTCCGTATGGCAATGAAAGACGGTGAGCTGGTGATATGGGATAGTGTTCACCCTTGTTACACCGTTT
TCCATGAGCAAACTGAAACGTTTTCATCGCTCTGGAGTGAATACCACGACGATTTCCGGCAGTTTCTACA
CATATATTCGCAAGATGTGGCGTGTTACGGTGAAAACCTGGCCTATTTCCCTAAAGGGTTTATTGAGAAT
ATGTTTTTCGTCTCAGCCAATCCCTGGGTGAGTTTCACCAGTTTTGATTTAAACGTGGCCAATATGGACA
ACTTCTTCGCCCCCGTTTTCACCATGGGCAAATATTATACGCAAGGCGACAAGGTGCTGATGCCGCTGGC
GATTCAGGTTCATCATGCCGTCTGTGATGGCTTCCATGTCGGCAGAATGCTTAATGAATTACAACAGTAC
TGCGATGAGTGGCAGGGCGGGGCGTAATTCCGGCGGATTTGTCCTACTCAGGAGAGCGTTCACCGACAAA
CAACAGATAAAACGAAAGGCCCAGTCTTTCGACTGAGCCTTTCGTTTTATTTGATGCCTGGCAGTTCCCT
ACTCTCGCATGGGGAGACCCCACACTACCATCGGCGCTACGGCGTTTCACTTCTGAGTTCGGCATGGGGT
CAGGTGGGACCACCGCGCTACTGCCGCCAGGCAAATTCTGTTTTATCAGACCGCTTCTGCGTTCTGATTT
AATCTGTATCAGGCTGAAAATCTTCTCTCATCCGCCAAAACAGCCCTCGGGACGGATCGCTTCATGTGGC
AGGAGAAAAAAGGCTGCACCGGTGCGTCAGCAGAATATGTGATACAGGATATATTCCGCTTCCTCGCTCA
CTGACTCGCTACGCTCGGTCGTTCGACTGCGGCGAGCGGAAATGGCTTACGAACGGGGCGGAGATTTCCT
GGAAGATGCCAGGAAGATACTTAACAGGGAAGTGAGAGGGCCGCGGCAAAGCCGTTTTTCCATAGGCTCC
GCCCCCCTGACAAGCATCACGAAATCTGACGCTCAAATCAGTGGTGGCGAAACCCGACAGGACTATAAAG
ATACCAGGCGTTTCCCCCTGGCGGCTCCCTCGTGCGCTCTCCTGTTCCTGCCTTTCGGTTTACCGGTGTC
ATTCCGCTGTTATGGCCGCGTTTGTCTCATTCCACGCCTGACACTCAGTTCCGGGTAGGCAGTTCGCTCC
AAGCTGGACTGTATGCACGAACCCCCCGTTCAGTCCGACCGCTGCGCCTTATCCGGTAACTATCGTCTTG
AGTCCAACCCGGAAAGACATGCAAAAGCACCACTGGCAGCAGCCACTGGTAATTGATTTAGAGGAGTTAG
TCTTGAAGTCATGCGCCGGTTAAGGCTAAACTGAAAGGACAAGTTTTGGTGACTGCGCTCCTCCAAGCCA
GTTACCTCGGTTCAAAGAGTTGGTAGCTCAGAGAACCTTCGAAAAACCGCCCTGCAAGGCGGTTTTTTCG
TTTTCAGAGCAAGAGATTACGCGCAGACCAAAACGATCTCAAGAAGATCATCTTATTAAGGGGTCTGACG
CTCAGTGGAACGAAAACTCACGTTAAGGGATTTTGGTCATGAGATTATCAAAAAGGATCTTCACCTAGAT
CCTTTTAAATTAAAAATGAAGTTTTAAATCAATCTAAAGTATATATGAGTAAACTTGGTCTGACAGTTAC
CAATGCTTAATCAGTGAGGCACCTATCTCAGCGGAACCGCTCTAGATTTCAGTGCAATTTATCTCTTCAA
ATGTAGCACCTGAAGTCAGCCCGGC
