>Addgene plasmid #48649 | PM-SP!TA | addgene partial sequence | sequence record 72688 | p15A-F 5'-gattacgcgcagaccaaaac-3'
GGGTCTGACGCTCAGTGGAACGAAAACTCACGTTAAGGGATTTTGGTCATGAGATTATCAAAAAGGATCT
TCACCTAGATCCTTTTAAATTAAAAATGAAGTTTTAAATCAATCTAAAGTATATATGAGTAAACTTGGTC
TGACAGTTACCAATGCTTAATCAGTGAGGCACCTATCTCAGCGGAACCGCTCTAGATTTCAGTGCAATTT
ATCTCTTCAAATGTAGCACCTGAAGTCAGCCCGGCGACAATGAAAACGTTAGTCATGGCGCGCCTTGACG
GCTAGCTCAGTCCTAGGTACAGTGCTAGCTTAATGCTCGCAGAATTCATTTACCATCTCAAGCTTGTTGA
GTTTTAGAGCTATGCTGTTTTGAATGGTCCCAAAACCCGCCGCTATGGTCCCACGTAGAGCATACGGAAA
AAAAAGTCAAAAGCCTCCGACCGGAGGTCGGCCTTACTTGCTAGCAGAGTTTGTAGAAACGCAAAAAGGC
CATCCGTCAGGATGGCCTTCTGCTTAATTTGATGCCTGGCAGTTTATGGCGGGCGTCCTGCCCGCCACCC
TCCGGGCCGTTGCTTCGCAACGTTCAAATCCGCTCCCGGCGGATTTGTCCTACTCAGGAGAGCGTTCACC
GACAAACAACAGATAAAAACGAAAGGCCCAGTCTTTCGACTGAGCCTTTCGTTTTATTTGATGCCTGGCA
GTTCCCTACTCTCGCATGGGGAGACCCCACACTACCATCGGCGCTACGGCGTTTCACTTCTGAGTTCGGC
ATGGGGTCAGGTGGGACCACCGCGCTACTGCCGCCAGGCAAATTCTGTTTTATCAGACCGCTTCTGCGTT
CTGATTTAATCTGTATCAGGCTGAAAATCTTCTCTCATCCGCCAAACAGCCC
